Addgene plasmid #188678: ipUSEPR-sg-Hs-PHGDH-4
Purpose: sgRNA
Depositing lab: Lewis Cantley. Depositing organization: Cornell University.
Backbone
  Vector backbone: pLenti
  Vector type: Lentiviral, CRISPR
Growth in bacteria
  Bacterial resistance: Ampicillin, 100 μg/mL
  Growth temperature: 30°C
  Growth strain: NEB Stable
  Copy number: High Copy
Gene/Insert
  Gene/Insert name: sgPHGDH
  gRNA/shRNA sequence: GAGGAGGCTCAGAGCCGCTG
  Species: H. sapiens (human)
  Insert size (bp): 20
  Mutation: WT
  Entrez Gene: PHGDH (a.k.a. 3-PGDH, 3PGDH, HEL-S-113, NLS, NLS1, PDG, PGAD, PGD, PGDH, PHGDHD, SERA)
  Cloning method: Restriction Enzyme; 5′ cloning site Unknown (unknown if destroyed)
Terms and licenses: Academic/Nonprofit Terms; Industry Terms: Not Available to Industry
How to cite: ipUSEPR-sg-Hs-PHGDH-4 was a gift from Lewis Cantley (Addgene plasmid # 188678 ; http://n2t.net/addgene:188678 ; RRID:Addgene_188678)
