[The description below was written by a language model from this plasmid's Addgene catalogue record and pLannotate feature annotations shown in this document.]
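Description:
ipUSEPR-sg-Hs-PHGDH-4 is a lentiviral CRISPR guide-expression plasmid built on a pLenti backbone and carrying a single 20-nt sgRNA against human PHGDH (phosphoglycerate dehydrogenase). It is propagated in bacteria through a high-copy ColE1/pUC-type origin and selected with ampicillin via the bla gene and its own promoter. The full sequence record is about 7.9 kb.

The viral portion follows the usual HIV-1-derived transfer vector layout. A CMV enhancer/promoter drives a truncated 5' LTR so that genomic RNA can be made in packaging cells, followed by the Ψ packaging signal with adjoining gag sequence, the Rev response element for Rev-dependent nuclear export, and the cPPT/CTS element, which aids nuclear import of the reverse-transcribed genome. A second truncated LTR annotation closes the cassette, preceded by a region annotated as a nef fragment.

Between these elements, a human U6 RNA polymerase III promoter transcribes the PHGDH spacer fused to a Streptococcus pyogenes tracrRNA-derived scaffold. Downstream, an EF-1α core promoter drives a puromycin N-acetyltransferase reading frame followed by TagRFP. The short gap between the two coding sequences suggests a linked co-expression cassette, although no linker or 2A element is annotated. A WPRE follows to enhance transcript expression.

No Cas9 coding sequence is annotated, so the nuclease would have to be supplied separately. The record states the purpose only as "sgRNA". The design suits transduction of human cells, puromycin selection or red-fluorescence tracking of transduced cells, and Cas9-mediated targeting of PHGDH.
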