Features (pLannotate 1.2.2; 21 found; start..end, strand, type, name):
     30..82      -  misc_feature   bom (fragment): basis of mobility region from pBR322
    237..616     +  enhancer       CMV enhancer: human cytomegalovirus immediate early enhancer
    617..816     +  promoter       CMV promoter: human cytomegalovirus (CMV) immediate early promoter
    834..1014    +  LTR            5' LTR (truncated): truncated 5' long terminal repeat (LTR) from HIV-1
   1061..1186    +  misc_feature   HIV-1 Ψ: packaging signal of human immunodeficiency virus type 1
   1170..1508    +  CDS            HIV-1 gag (fragment): gag protein from human immunodeficiency virus 1; gag
   1683..1916    +  misc_feature   RRE: The Rev response element (RRE) of HIV-1 allows for Rev-dependent mRNA export from the nucleus to the cytoplasm.
   2293..2393    +  CDS            Rev (fragment): human immunodeficiency virus 1 (HIV-1) Rev protein; rev; enhances nuclear export of unspliced and incompletely spliced viral mRNAs
   2443..2560    +  misc_feature   cPPT/CTS: central polypurine tract and central termination sequence of HIV-1
   2653..2893    +  promoter       U6 promoter: RNA polymerase III promoter for human U6 snRNA
   2940..3007    +  misc_RNA       tracrRNA (fragment): trans-activating CRISPR RNA for the Streptococcus pyogenes CRISPR/Cas9 system
   3069..3280    +  promoter       EF-1α core promoter: core promoter for human elongation factor EF-1α
   3331..3927    +  CDS            PuroR (fragment): puromycin N-acetyltransferase; pac from Streptomyces; confers resistance to puromycin
   4000..4713    +  CDS            TagRFP: monomeric derivative of red fluorescent protein from Entacmaea quadricolor (Merzlyak et al., 2007) mammalian codon-optimized
   4766..5354    +  misc_feature   WPRE: woodchuck hepatitis virus posttranscriptional regulatory element
   5355..5374    +  misc_feature   MCS (fragment): pBluescript multiple cloning site
   5376..5876    +  CDS            nef (fragment): NEF_HV1LA - Experimental evidence at protein level: Swiss-Prot protein existence level 1. Extracellular Nef protein targets CD4(+) T-lymphocytes for apoptosis by interacting with CXCR4 surface receptors. From Human immunodeficiency virus type 1 group M subtype B (isolate Lai) (HIV-1).
   5883..6063    +  LTR            5' LTR (truncated): truncated 5' long terminal repeat (LTR) from HIV-1
   6125..6713    -  rep_origin     ori: high-copy-number ColE1/pMB1/pBR322/pUC origin of replication
   6884..7744    -  CDS            AmpR: β-lactamase; bla; confers resistance to ampicillin, carbenicillin, and related antibiotics
   7745..7849    -  promoter       AmpR promoter: bla
>Addgene plasmid #188678 | ipUSEPR-sg-Hs-PHGDH-4 | addgene full sequence | sequence record 375040 | Addgene NGS Result
TCGACGGATCGGGAGATCTCCCGATCCCCTATGGTGCACTCTCAGTACAATCTGCTCTGATGCCGCATAG
TTAAGCCAGTATCTGCTCCCTGCTTGTGTGTTGGAGGTCGCTGAGTAGTGCGCGAGCAAAATTTAAGCTA
CAACAAGGCAAGGCTTGACCGACAATTGCATGAAGAATCTGCTTAGGGTTAGGCGTTTTGCGCTGCTTCG
CGATGTACGGGCCAGATATACGCGTTGACATTGATTATTGACTAGTTATTAATAGTAATCAATTACGGGG
TCATTAGTTCATAGCCCATATATGGAGTTCCGCGTTACATAACTTACGGTAAATGGCCCGCCTGGCTGAC
CGCCCAACGACCCCCGCCCATTGACGTCAATAATGACGTATGTTCCCATAGTAACGCCAATAGGGACTTT
CCATTGACGTCAATGGGTGGAGTATTTACGGTAAACTGCCCACTTGGCAGTACATCAAGTGTATCATATG
CCAAGTACGCCCCCTATTGACGTCAATGACGGTAAATGGCCCGCCTGGCATTATGCCCAGTACATGACCT
TATGGGACTTTCCTACTTGGCAGTACATCTACGTATTAGTCATCGCTATTACCATGGTGATGCGGTTTTG
GCAGTACATCAATGGGCGTGGATAGCGGTTTGACTCACGGGGATTTCCAAGTCTCCACCCCATTGACGTC
AATGGGAGTTTGTTTTGGCACCAAAATCAACGGGACTTTCCAAAATGTCGTAACAACTCCGCCCCATTGA
CGCAAATGGGCGGTAGGCGTGTACGGTGGGAGGTCTATATAAGCAGCGCGTTTTGCCTGTACTGGGTCTC
TCTGGTTAGACCAGATCTGAGCCTGGGAGCTCTCTGGCTAACTAGGGAACCCACTGCTTAAGCCTCAATA
AAGCTTGCCTTGAGTGCTTCAAGTAGTGTGTGCCCGTCTGTTGTGTGACTCTGGTAACTAGAGATCCCTC
AGACCCTTTTAGTCAGTGTGGAAAATCTCTAGCAGTGGCGCCCGAACAGGGACTTGAAAGCGAAAGGGAA
ACCAGAGGAGCTCTCTCGACGCAGGACTCGGCTTGCTGAAGCGCGCACGGCAAGAGGCGAGGGGCGGCGA
CTGGTGAGTACGCCAAAAATTTTGACTAGCGGAGGCTAGAAGGAGAGAGATGGGTGCGAGAGCGTCAGTA
TTAAGCGGGGGAGAATTAGATCGCGATGGGAAAAAATTCGGTTAAGGCCAGGGGGAAAGAAAAAATATAA
ATTAAAACATATAGTATGGGCAAGCAGGGAGCTAGAACGATTCGCAGTTAATCCTGGCCTGTTAGAAACA
TCAGAAGGCTGTAGACAAATACTGGGACAGCTACAACCATCCCTTCAGACAGGATCAGAAGAACTTAGAT
CATTATATAATACAGTAGCAACCCTCTATTGTGTGCATCAAAGGATAGAGATAAAAGACACCAAGGAAGC
TTTAGACAAGATAGAGGAAGAGCAAAACAAAAGTAAGACCACCGCACAGCAAGCGGCCGGCCGCTGATCT
TCAGACCTGGAGGAGGAGATATGAGGGACAATTGGAGAAGTGAATTATATAAATATAAAGTAGTAAAAAT
TGAACCATTAGGAGTAGCACCCACCAAGGCAAAGAGAAGAGTGGTGCAGAGAGAAAAAAGAGCAGTGGGA
ATAGGAGCTTTGTTCCTTGGGTTCTTGGGAGCAGCAGGAAGCACTATGGGCGCAGCGTCAATGACGCTGA
CGGTACAGGCCAGACAATTATTGTCTGGTATAGTGCAGCAGCAGAACAATTTGCTGAGGGCTATTGAGGC
GCAACAGCATCTGTTGCAACTCACAGTCTGGGGCATCAAGCAGCTCCAGGCAAGAATCCTGGCTGTGGAA
AGATACCTAAAGGATCAACAGCTCCTGGGGATTTGGGGTTGCTCTGGAAAACTCATTTGCACCACTGCTG
TGCCTTGGAATGCTAGTTGGAGTAATAAATCTCTGGAACAGATTTGGAATCACACGACCTGGATGGAGTG
GGACAGAGAAATTAACAATTACACAAGCTTAATACACTCCTTAATTGAAGAATCGCAAAACCAGCAAGAA
AAGAATGAACAAGAATTATTGGAATTAGATAAATGGGCAAGTTTGTGGAATTGGTTTAACATAACAAATT
GGCTGTGGTATATAAAATTATTCATAATGATAGTAGGAGGCTTGGTAGGTTTAAGAATAGTTTTTGCTGT
ACTTTCTATAGTGAATAGAGTTAGGCAGGGATATTCACCATTATCGTTTCAGACCCACCTCCCAACCCCG
AGGGGACCCGACAGGCCCGAAGGAATAGAAGAAGAAGGTGGAGAGAGAGACAGAGACAGATCCATTCGAT
TAGTGAACGGATCGGCACTGCGTGCGCCAATTCTGCAGACAAATGGCAGTATTCATCCACAATTTTAAAA
GAAAAGGGGGGATTGGGGGGTACAGTGCAGGGGAAAGAATAGTAGACATAATAGCAACAGACATACAAAC
TAAAGAATTACAAAAACAAATTACAAAAATTCAAAATTTTCGGGTTTATTACAGGGACAGCAGAGATCCA
GTTTGGTTAGTACCGGGCCCGGGTCGACTAGTGATCAGTGTGAGGGAGTGTAAAGCTGGTTTGAGGGCCT
ATTTCCCATGATTCCTTCATATTTGCATATACGATACAAGGCTGTTAGAGAGATAATTAGAATTAATTTG
ACTGTAAACACAAAGATATTAGTACAAAATACGTGACGTAGAAAGTAATAATTTCTTGGGTAGTTTGCAG
TTTTAAAATTATGTTTTAAAATGGACTATCATATGCTTACCGTAACTTGAAAGTATTTCGATTTCTTGGC
TTTATATATCTTGTGGAAAGGACGAAACACCGAGGAGGCTCAGAGCCGCTGGTTTAAGAGCTATGCTGGA
AACAGCATAGCAAGTTTAAATAAGGCTAGTCCGTTATCAACTTGAAAAAGTGGCACCGAGTCGGTGCTTT
TTTAAACCGCTGTTCCTAGGAATCCCGAGGCCTTCGAGTGGCTCCGGTGCCCGTCAGTGGGCAGAGCGCA
CATCGCCCACAGTCCCCGAGAAGTTGGGGGGAGGGGTCGGCAATTGAACCGGTGCCTAGAGAAGGTGGCG
CGGGGTAAACTGGGAAAGTGATGTCGTGTACTGGCTCCGCCTTTTTCCCGAGGGTGGGGGAGAACCGTAT
ATAAGTGCAGTAGTCGCCGTGAACGTTCTTTTTCGCAACGGGTTTGCCGCCAGAACACAGGTGTCGTGAC
GCGGGACCCGACATTAGCGCTACAGCTTAAGCGGGCCACCATGACCGAGTACAAGCCCACGGTGCGCCTC
GCCACCCGCGACGACGTCCCCAGGGCCGTACGCACCCTCGCCGCCGCGTTCGCCGACTACCCCGCCACGC
GCCACACCGTCGATCCGGACCGCCACATCGAGCGGGTCACCGAGCTGCAAGAACTCTTCCTCACGCGCGT
CGGGCTCGACATCGGCAAGGTGTGGGTCGCGGACGACGGCGCCGCCGTGGCGGTCTGGACCACGCCGGAG
AGCGTCGAAGCGGGGGCGGTGTTCGCCGAGATCGGCCCGCGCATGGCCGAGTTGAGCGGTTCCCGGCTGG
CCGCGCAGCAACAGATGGAAGGCCTCCTGGCGCCGCACCGGCCCAAGGAGCCCGCGTGGTTCCTGGCCAC
CGTCGGAGTCTCGCCCGACCACCAGGGCAAGGGTCTGGGCAGCGCCGTCGTGCTCCCCGGAGTGGAGGCG
GCCGAGCGCGCCGGGGTGCCCGCCTTCCTGGAGACCTCCGCGCCCCGCAACCTCCCCTTCTACGAGCGGC
TCGGCTTCACCGTCACCGCCGACGTCGAGGTGCCCGAAGGACCGCGCACCTGGTGCATGACCCGCAAGCC
CGGTGCCGCTAGCGGCAGCGGCGCCACCAACTTCAGCCTGCTGAAGCAGGCCGGCGACGTGGAGGAGAAC
CCCGGCCCCATGGTGTCTAAGGGCGAAGAGCTGATTAAGGAGAACATGCACATGAAGCTGTATATGGAGG
GCACCGTGAACAACCACCACTTCAAGTGCACATCCGAGGGCGAAGGCAAGCCCTACGAGGGCACCCAGAC
CATGAGAATCAAGGTGGTCGAGGGCGGCCCTCTCCCCTTCGCCTTCGACATCCTGGCTACCAGCTTCATG
TACGGCAGCAGAACCTTCATCAACCACACCCAGGGCATCCCCGACTTCTTTAAGCAGTCCTTCCCTGAGG
GCTTCACATGGGAGAGAGTCACCACATACGAAGACGGGGGCGTGCTGACCGCTACCCAGGACACCAGCCT
CCAGGACGGCTGCCTCATCTACAACGTCAAGATCAGAGGGGTGAACTTCCCATCCAACGGCCCTGTGATG
CAGAAGAAAACACTCGGCTGGGAGGCCAACACCGAGATGCTGTACCCCGCTGACGGCGGCCTGGAAGGCA
GAAGCGACATGGCCCTGAAGCTCGTGGGCGGGGGCCACCTGATCTGCAACTTCAAGACCACATACAGATC
CAAGAAACCCGCTAAGAACCTCAAGATGCCCGGCGTCTACTATGTGGACCACAGACTGGAAAGAATCAAG
GAGGCCGACAAAGAGACCTACGTCGAGCAGCACGAGGTGGCTGTGGCCAGATACTGCGACCTCCCTAGCA
AACTGGGGCACAAACTTAATTGAAAACGTTGTTGTTTGGGGTTGAATTACTCTTCTAGACCGCGGCGCGC
CCGATAATCAACCTCTGGATTACAAAATTTGTGAAAGATTGACTGGTATTCTTAACTATGTTGCTCCTTT
TACGCTATGTGGATACGCTGCTTTAATGCCTTTGTATCATGCTATTGCTTCCCGTATGGCTTTCATTTTC
TCCTCCTTGTATAAATCCTGGTTGCTGTCTCTTTATGAGGAGTTGTGGCCCGTTGTCAGGCAACGTGGCG
TGGTGTGCACTGTGTTTGCTGACGCAACCCCCACTGGTTGGGGCATTGCCACCACCTGTCAGCTCCTTTC
CGGGACTTTCGCTTTCCCCCTCCCTATTGCCACGGCGGAACTCATCGCCGCCTGCCTTGCCCGCTGCTGG
ACAGGGGCTCGGCTGTTGGGCACTGACAATTCCGTGGTGTTGTCGGGGAAATCATCGTCCTTTCCTTGGC
TGCTCGCCTGTGTTGCCACCTGGATTCTGCGCGGGACGTCCTTCTGCTACGTCCCTTCGGCCCTCAATCC
AGCGGACCTTCCTTCCCGCGGCCTGCTGCCGGCTCTGCGGCCTCTTCCGCGTCTTCGCCTTCGCCCTCAG
ACGAGTCGGATCTCCCTTTGGGCCGCCTCCCCGCATCGATACCGTCGACCTCGATCGAGACCTAGAAAAA
CATGGAGCAATCACAAGTAGCAATACAGCAGCTACCAATGCTGATTGTGCCTGGCTAGAAGCACAAGAGG
AGGAGGAGGTGGGTTTTCCAGTCACACCTCAGGTACCTTTAAGACCAATGACTTACAAGGCAGCTGTAGA
TCTTAGCCACTTTTTAAAAGAAAAGGGGGGACTGGAAGGGCTAATTCACTCCCAACGAAGACAAGATATC
CTTGATCTGTGGATCTACCACACACAAGGCTACTTCCCTGATTGGCAGAACTACACACCAGGGCCAGGGA
TCAGATATCCACTGACCTTTGGATGGTGCTACAAGCTAGTACCAGTTGAGCAAGAGAAGGTAGAAGAAGC
CAATGAAGGAGAGAACACCCGCTTGTTACACCCTGTGAGCCTGCATGGGATGGATGACCCGGAGAGAGAA
GTATTAGAGTGGAGGTTTGACAGCCGCCTAGCATTTCATCACATGGCCCGAGAGCTGCATCCGGACTGTA
CTGGGTCTCTCTGGTTAGACCAGATCTGAGCCTGGGAGCTCTCTGGCTAACTAGGGAACCCACTGCTTAA
GCCTCAATAAAGCTTGCCTTGAGTGCTTCAAGTAGTGTGTGCCCGTCTGTTGTGTGACTCTGGTAACTAG
AGATCCCTCAGACCCTTTTAGTCAGTGTGGAAAATCTCTAGCAGCATGTGAGCAAAAGGCCAGCAAAAGG
CCAGGAACCGTAAAAAGGCCGCGTTGCTGGCGTTTTTCCATAGGCTCCGCCCCCCTGACGAGCATCACAA
AAATCGACGCTCAAGTCAGAGGTGGCGAAACCCGACAGGACTATAAAGATACCAGGCGTTTCCCCCTGGA
AGCTCCCTCGTGCGCTCTCCTGTTCCGACCCTGCCGCTTACCGGATACCTGTCCGCCTTTCTCCCTTCGG
GAAGCGTGGCGCTTTCTCATAGCTCACGCTGTAGGTATCTCAGTTCGGTGTAGGTCGTTCGCTCCAAGCT
GGGCTGTGTGCACGAACCCCCCGTTCAGCCCGACCGCTGCGCCTTATCCGGTAACTATCGTCTTGAGTCC
AACCCGGTAAGACACGACTTATCGCCACTGGCAGCAGCCACTGGTAACAGGATTAGCAGAGCGAGGTATG
TAGGCGGTGCTACAGAGTTCTTGAAGTGGTGGCCTAACTACGGCTACACTAGAAGAACAGTATTTGGTAT
CTGCGCTCTGCTGAAGCCAGTTACCTTCGGAAAAAGAGTTGGTAGCTCTTGATCCGGCAAACAAACCACC
GCTGGTAGCGGTGGTTTTTTTGTTTGCAAGCAGCAGATTACGCGCAGAAAAAAAGGATCTCAAGAAGATC
CTTTGATCTTTTCTACGGGGTCTGACGCTCAGTGGAACGAAAACTCACGTTAAGGGATTTTGGTCATGAG
ATTATCAAAAAGGATCTTCACCTAGATCCTTTTAAATTAAAAATGAAGTTTTAAATCAATCTAAAGTATA
TATGAGTAAACTTGGTCTGACAGTTACCAATGCTTAATCAGTGAGGCACCTATCTCAGCGATCTGTCTAT
TTCGTTCATCCATAGTTGCCTGACTCCCCGTCGTGTAGATAACTACGATACGGGAGGGCTTACCATCTGG
CCCCAGTGCTGCAATGATACCGCGAGACCCACGCTCACCGGCTCCAGATTTATCAGCAATAAACCAGCCA
GCCGGAAGGGCCGAGCGCAGAAGTGGTCCTGCAACTTTATCCGCCTCCATCCAGTCTATTAATTGTTGCC
GGGAAGCTAGAGTAAGTAGTTCGCCAGTTAATAGTTTGCGCAACGTTGTTGCCATTGCTACAGGCATCGT
GGTGTCACGCTCGTCGTTTGGTATGGCTTCATTCAGCTCCGGTTCCCAACGATCAAGGCGAGTTACATGA
TCCCCCATGTTGTGCAAAAAAGCGGTTAGCTCCTTCGGTCCTCCGATCGTTGTCAGAAGTAAGTTGGCCG
CAGTGTTATCACTCATGGTTATGGCAGCACTGCATAATTCTCTTACTGTCATGCCATCCGTAAGATGCTT
TTCTGTGACTGGTGAGTACTCAACCAAGTCATTCTGAGAATAGTGTATGCGGCGACCGAGTTGCTCTTGC
CCGGCGTCAATACGGGATAATACCGCGCCACATAGCAGAACTTTAAAAGTGCTCATCATTGGAAAACGTT
CTTCGGGGCGAAAACTCTCAAGGATCTTACCGCTGTTGAGATCCAGTTCGATGTAACCCACTCGTGCACC
CAACTGATCTTCAGCATCTTTTACTTTCACCAGCGTTTCTGGGTGAGCAAAAACAGGAAGGCAAAATGCC
GCAAAAAAGGGAATAAGGGCGACACGGAAATGTTGAATACTCATACTCTTCCTTTTTCAATATTATTGAA
GCATTTATCAGGGTTATTGTCTCATGAGCGGATACATATTTGAATGTATTTAGAAAAATAAACAAATAGG
GGTTCCGCGCACATTTCCCCGAAAAGTGCCACCTGACG
